>Addgene plasmid #84111 | pFGC5941-PacI-ath-STTM2936 | addgene full sequence | sequence record 167242 | Addgene NGS Result
TGAGACTTTTCAACAAAGGGTAATTTCGGGAAACCTCCTCGGATTCCATTGCCCAGCTATCTGTCACCTC
ATCGAAAGGACAGTAGAAAAGGAAGGTGGCTCCTACAAATGCCATCATTGCGATAAAGGAAAGGCTGTCA
TTCAAGATGCCTCTGCCGACAGTGGTCCCAAAGATGGACCCCCACCCACGAGGAGCATCGTGGAAAAAGA
AGACGTTCCAACCACGTCTTCAAAGCAAGTGGATTGATGTGACATCTCCACTGACATAAGGGATGACGCA
CAACCCCACTATCCTTCGCAAGACCCTTCCTCTATATAAGGAAGTTCATTTCATTTGGAGAGGACAGCCC
AAGCTTCGTCTGTGTTCTCTACTCTCTCAAGGTTGTTGTTGTTATGGTCTAATTTAAATATGGTCTAAAG
AAGAAGAATCGTCTGTGTTCTCTACTCTCTCAAGGAATTCGGTACGCTGAAATCACCAGTCTCTCTCTAC
AAATCTATCTCTCTCTATTTTCTCCATAAATAATGTGTGAGTAGTTTCCCGATAAGGGAAATTAGGGTTC
TTATAGGGTTTCGCTCATGTGTTGAGCATATAAGAAACCCTTAGTATGTATTTGTATTTGTAAAATACTT
CTATCAATAAAATTTCTAATTCCTAAAACCAAAATCCAGTACTAAAATCCAGATCTCCTAAAGTCCCTAT
AGATCTTTGTCGTGAATATAAACCAGACACGAGACGACTAGACCTGGAGCCCAGACGCCGTTCGAAGCTA
GAAGTACCGCTTAGGCAGGAGGCCGTTAGGGAAAAGATGCTAAGGCAGGGTTGGTTACGTTGACTCCCCC
GTAGGTCTGGTTTAAATATGATGAAGTGGACGGAAGGAAGGAGGAAGACAAGGAAGGATAAGGTTGCAGG
CCCTGTGCAAGGTAAGAAGATGGAAATTTGATAGAGGTACGCTACTATACTTATACTATACGCTAAGGGA
ATGATTGTATTTATACCCTATACCCCCTAATAACCCCTTATCAATTTAAGAAATAATCCGCATAAGCCCC
CGCTTAAAAATTGGTATCAGAGCCATGAATAGGTCTATGACCAAAACTCAAGAGGATAAAACCTCACCAA
AATACGAAAGAGTCCTTAACTCTAAAGATAAAAGATCTTTCAAGATCAAAACTAGTTCCCTCACACCGGT
GACGGGGATCGCATGCGACCTCTAGACCATCACATCGGAGCTTCAGCTGCTCGAGTTCTATAGTGTCACC
TAAATCGTATGTGTATGATACATAAGGTTATGTATTAATTGTAGCCGCGTTCTTACGTCGACGTACCAAT
TACGCCCCGCCCTGTCACTCATCGCAGTACTGTTGTAATTCATTAAGCATTCTGCCGACATGGAAGCCAT
CACAAACGGCATGATGAACCTGAATCGCCAGCGGCATCAGCACCTTGTCGCCTTGCGTATAATATTTGCC
CATGGCGAAAACGGGGGCGAAGAAGTTGTCCATATTGGCCACGTTTAAATCAAAACTGGTGAAACTCACC
CAGGGATTGGCTGAGACGAAAAACATATTCTCAATAAACCCTTTAGGGAAATAGGCCAGGTTTTCACCGT
AACACGCCACATCTTGCGAATATACGTGTAGAAACTGCCGGAAATCGTCGTGGTATTCACTCCAGAGCGA
TGAAAACGTTTCAGTTTGCTCATGGAAAACGGTGTAACAAGGGTGAACACTATCCCATATTACCAGCTCA
CCGTCTTTCATTGCCATACGGAACTCCGGATGAGCATTCATCAGGCGGGCAAGAATGTGAATAAAGGCCG
GATAAAACTTGTGCTTATTTTTCTTTACGGTCTTTAAAAAGGCCGTAATATCCAGCTGAACGGTCTGGTT
ATAGGTACATTGAGCAACTGACTGAAATGCCTCAAAATGTTCTTTACGATGCCATTGGGATATATCAACG
GTGGTATATCCAGTGATTTCTTTCTCCATTTTAGCTTCCTTAGCTCCTGAAAATCTCGATAACTCATTAA
AGCTTATCGATGATAAGCTGTCAAACATGAGAATTTAGCCCGCCTAATGAGCGGGCTTTTTGTTGTGATC
CGCGTTGCTGGCGTTTTTCCATAGGCTCCGCCCCCCTGACGAGCATCACAAAAATCGACGCTCAAGTCAG
AGGTGGCGAAACCCGACAGGACTATAAAGATACCAGGCGTTTCCCCCCTGGAAGCTCCCTCGTGCGCTCT
CCTGTTCCGACCCTGCCGCTTACCGGATACCTGTCCGCCTTTCTTAATCCCTTAATTAACTCTCTAGACT
CACCTAGGATCCATGAATTCTGAGATTTTTCAAATCAGTGCGCAAGACGTGACGTAAGTATCCGAGTCAG
TTTTTATTTTTCTACTAATTTGGTCGTTTATTTCGGCGTGTAGGACATGGCAACCGGGCCTGAATTTCGC
GGGTATTCTGTTTCTATTCCAACTTTTTCTTGATCCGCAGCCATTAACGACTTTTGAATAGATACGCTGA
CACGCCAAGCCTCGCTAGTCAAAAGTGTACCAAACAACGCTTTACAGCAAGAACGGAATGCGCGTGACGC
TCGCGGTGACGCCATTTCGCCTTTTCAGAAATGGATAAATAGCCTTGCTTCCTATTATATCTTCCCAAAT
TACCAATACATTACACTAGCATCTGAATTTCATAACCAATCTCGATACACCAAATCGAATCGATGAGCCC
AGAACGACGCCCGGCCGACATCCGCCGTGCCACCGAGGCGGACATGCCGGCGGTCTGCACCATCGTCAAC
CACTACATCGAGACAAGCACGGTCAACTTCCGTACCGAGCCGCAGGAACCGCAGGAGTGGACGGACGACC
TCGTCCGTCTGCGGGAGCGCTATCCCTGGCTCGTCGCCGAGGTGGACGGCGAGGTCGCCGGCATCGCCTA
CGCGGGCCCCTGGAAGGCACGCAACGCCTACGACTGGACGGCCGAGTCGACCGTGTACGTCTCCCCCCGC
CACCAGCGGACGGGACTGGGCTCCACGCTCTACACCCACCTGCTGAAGTCCCTGGAGGCACAGGGCTTCA
AGAGCGTGGTCGCTGTCATCGGGCTGCCCAACGACCCGAGCGTGCGCATGCACGAGGCGCTCGGATATGC
CCCCCGCGGCATGCTGCGGGCGGCCGGCTTCAAGCACGGGAACTGGCATGACGTGGGTTTCTGGCAGCTG
GACTTCAGCCTGCCGGTACCGCCCCGTCCGGTCCTGCCCGTCACCGAGATTTGACTGCAGAATCTTGGAC
TCCCATGTTGGCAAAGGCAACCAAACAAACAATGAATGATCCGCTCCTGCATATGGGGCGGTTTGAGTAT
TTCAACTGCCATTTGGGCTGAATTGAAGACATGCTCCTGTCAGAAATTCCGTGATCTTACTCAATATTCA
GTAATCTCGGCCAATATCCTAAATGTGCGTGGCTTTATCTGTCTTTGTATTGTTTCATCAATTCATGTAA
CGTTTGCTTTTCTTATGAATTTTCAAATAAATTATCAGATCCGAGCTCGAATTAATTCGGCGTTAATTCA
GTACATTAAAAACGTCCGCAATGTGTTATTAAGTTGTCTAAGCGTCAATTTGTTTACACCACAATATATC
CTGCCACCAGCCAGCCAACAGCTCCCCGACCGGCAGCTCGGCACAAAATCACCACTCGATACAGGCAGCC
CATCAGTCCGGGACGGCGTCAGCGGGAGAGCCGTTGTAAGGCGGCAGACTTTGCTCATGTTACCGATGCT
ATTCGGAAGAACGGCAACTAAGCTGCCGGGTTTGAAACACGGATGATCTCGCGGAGGGTAGCATGTTGAT
TGTAACGATGACAGAGCGTTGCTGCCTGTGATCACCGCGGTTTCAAAATCGGCTCCGTCGATACTATGTT
ATACGCCAACTTTGAAAACAACTTTGAAAAAGCTGTTTTCTGGTATTTAAGGTTTTAGAATGCAAGGAAC
AGTGAATTGGAGTTCGTCTTGTTATAATTAGCTTCTTGGGGTATCTTTAAATACTGTAGAAAAGAGGAAG
GAAATAATAAATGGCTAAAATGAGAATATCACCGGAATTGAAAAAACTGATCGAAAAATACCGCTGCGTA
AAAGATACGGAAGGAATGTCTCCTGCTAAGGTATATAAGCTGGTGGGAGAAAATGAAAACCTATATTTAA
AAATGACGGACAGCCGGTATAAAGGGACCACCTATGATGTGGAACGGGAAAAGGACATGATGCTATGGCT
GGAAGGAAAGCTGCCTGTTCCAAAGGTCCTGCACTTTGAACGGCATGATGGCTGGAGCAATCTGCTCATG
AGTGAGGCCGATGGCGTCCTTTGCTCGGAAGAGTATGAAGATGAACAAAGCCCTGAAAAGATTATCGAGC
TGTATGCGGAGTGCATCAGGCTCTTTCACTCCATCGACATATCGGATTGTCCCTATACGAATAGCTTAGA
CAGCCGCTTAGCCGAATTGGATTACTTACTGAATAACGATCTGGCCGATGTGGATTGCGAAAACTGGGAA
GAAGACACTCCATTTAAAGATCCGCGCGAGCTGTATGATTTTTTAAAGACGGAAAAGCCCGAAGAGGAAC
TTGTCTTTTCCCACGGCGACCTGGGAGACAGCAACATCTTTGTGAAAGATGGCAAAGTAAGTGGCTTTAT
TGATCTTGGGAGAAGCGGCAGGGCGGACAAGTGGTATGACATTGCCTTCTGCGTCCGGTCGATCAGGGAG
GATATCGGGGAAGAACAGTATGTCGAGCTATTTTTTGACTTACTGGGGATCAAGCCTGATTGGGAGAAAA
TAAAATATTATATTTTACTGGATGAATTGTTTTAGTACCTAGAATGCATGACCAAAATCCCTTAACGTGA
GTTTTCGTTCCACTGAGCGTCAGACCCCGTAGAAAAGATCAAAGGATCTTCTTGAGATCCTTTTTTTCTG
CGCGTAATCTGCTGCTTGCAAACAAAAAAACCACCGCTACCAGCGGTGGTTTGTTTGCCGGATCAAGAGC
TACCAACTCTTTTTCCGAAGGTAACTGGCTTCAGCAGAGCGCAGATACCAAATACTGTCCTTCTAGTGTA
GCCGTAGTTAGGCCACCACTTCAAGAACTCTGTAGCACCGCCTACATACCTCGCTCTGCTAATCCTGTTA
CCAGTGGCTGCTGCCAGTGGCGATAAGTCGTGTCTTACCGGGTTGGACTCAAGACGATAGTTACCGGATA
AGGCGCAGCGGTCGGGCTGAACGGGGGGTTCGTGCACACAGCCCAGCTTGGAGCGAACGACCTACACCGA
ACTGAGATACCTACAGCGTGAGCTATGAGAAAGCGCCACGCTTCCCGAAGGGAGAAAGGCGGACAGGTAT
CCGGTAAGCGGCAGGGTCGGAACAGGAGAGCGCACGAGGGAGCTTCCAGGGGGAAACGCCTGGTATCTTT
ATAGTCCTGTCGGGTTTCGCCACCTCTGACTTGAGCGTCGATTTTTGTGATGCTCGTCAGGGGGGCGGAG
CCTATGGAAAAACGCCAGCAACGCGGCCTTTTTACGGTTCCTGGCCTTTTGCTGGCCTTTTGCTCACATG
TTCTTTCCTGCGTTATCCCCTGATTCTGTGGATAACCGTATTACCGCCTTTGAGTGAGCTGATACCGCTC
GCCGCAGCCGAACGACCGAGCGCAGCGAGTCAGTGAGCGAGGAAGCGGAAGAGCGCCTGATGCGGTATTT
TCTCCTTACGCATCTGTGCGGTATTTCACACCGCATATGGTGCACTCTCAGTACAATCTGCTCTGATGCC
GCATAGTTAAGCCAGTATACACTCCGCTATCGCTACGTGACTGGGTCATGGCTGCGCCCCGACACCCGCC
AACACCCGCTGACGCGCCCTGACGGGCTTGTCTGCTCCCGGCATCCGCTTACAGACAAGCTGTGACCGTC
TCCGGGAGCTGCATGTGTCAGAGGTTTTCACCGTCATCACCGAAACGCGCGAGGCAGGGTGCCTTGATGT
GGGCGCCGGCGGTCGAGTGGCGACGGCGCGGCTTGTCCGCGCCCTGGTAGATTGCCTGGCCGTAGGCCAG
CCATTTTTGAGCGGCCAGCGGCCGCGATAGGCCGACGCGAAGCGGCGGGGCGTAGGGAGCGCAGCGACCG
AAGGGTAGGCGCTTTTTGCAGCTCTTCGGCTGTGCGCTGGCCAGACAGTTATGCACAGGCCAGGCGGGTT
TTAAGAGTTTTAATAAGTTTTAAAGAGTTTTAGGCGGAAAAATCGCCTTTTTTCTCTTTTATATCAGTCA
CTTACATGTGTGACCGGTTCCCAATGTACGGCTTTGGGTTCCCAATGTACGGGTTCCGGTTCCCAATGTA
CGGCTTTGGGTTCCCAATGTACGTGCTATCCACAGGAAAGAGACCTTTTCGACCTTTTTCCCCTGCTAGG
GCAATTTGCCCTAGCATCTGCTCCGTACATTAGGAACCGGCGGATGCTTCGCCCTCGATCAGGTTGCGGT
AGCGCATGACTAGGATCGGGCCAGCCTGCCCCGCCTCCTCCTTCAAATCGTACTCCGGCAGGTCATTTGA
CCCGATCAGCTTGCGCACGGTGAAACAGAACTTCTTGAACTCTCCGGCGCTGCCACTGCGTTCGTAGATC
GTCTTGAACAACCATCTGGCTTCTGCCTTGCCTGCGGCGCGGCGTGCCAGGCGGTAGAGAAAACGGCCGA
TGCCGGGATCGATCAAAAAGTAATCGGGGTGAACCGTCAGCACGTCCGGGTTCTTGCCTTCTGTGATCTC
GCGGTACATCCAATCAGCTAGCTCGATCTCGATGTACTCCGGCCGCCCGGTTTCGCTCTTTACGATCTTG
TAGCGGCTAATCAAGGCTTCACCCTCGGATACCGTCACCAGGCGGCCGTTCTTGGCCTTCTTCGTACGCT
GCATGGCAACGTGCGTGGTGTTTAACCGAATGCAGGTTTCTACCAGGTCGTCTTTCTGCTTTCCGCCATC
GGCTCGCCGGCAGAACTTGAGTACGTCCGCAACGTGTGGACGGAACACGCGGCCGGGCTTGTCTCCCTTC
CCTTCCCGGTATCGGTTCATGGATTCGGTTAGATGGGAAACCGCCATCAGTACCAGGTCGTAATCCCACA
CACTGGCCATGCCGGCCGGCCCTGCGGAAACCTCTACGTGCCCGTCTGGAAGCTCGTAGCGGATCACCTC
GCCAGCTCGTCGGTCACGCTTCGACAGACGGAAAACGGCCACGTCCATGATGCTGCGACTATCGCGGGTG
CCCACGTCATAGAGCATCGGAACGAAAAAATCTGGTTGCTCGTCGCCCTTGGGCGGCTTCCTAATCGACG
GCGCACCGGCTGCCGGCGGTTGCCGGGATTCTTTGCGGATTCGATCAGCGGCCGCTTGCCACGATTCACC
GGGGCGTGCTTCTGCCTCGATGCGTTGCCGCTGGGCGGCCTGCGCGGCCTTCAACTTCTCCACCAGGTCA
TCACCCAGCGCCGCGCCGATTTGTACCGGGCCGGATGGTTTGCGACCGCTCACGCCGATTCCTCGGGCTT
GGGGGTTCCAGTGCCATTGCAGGGCCGGCAGGCAACCCAGCCGCTTACGCCTGGCCAACCGCCCGTTCCT
CCACACATGGGGCATTCCACGGCGTCGGTGCCTGGTTGTTCTTGATTTTCCATGCCGCCTCCTTTAGCCG
CTAAAATTCATCTACTCATTTATTCATTTGCTCATTTACTCTGGTAGCTGCGCGATGTATTCAGATAGCA
GCTCGGTAATGGTCTTGCCTTGGCGTACCGCGTACATCTTCAGCTTGGTGTGATCCTCCGCCGGCAACTG
AAAGTTGACCCGCTTCATGGCTGGCGTGTCTGCCAGGCTGGCCAACGTTGCAGCCTTGCTGCTGCGTGCG
CTCGGACGGCCGGCACTTAGCGTGTTTGTGCTTTTGCTCATTTTCTCTTTACCTCATTAACTCAAATGAG
TTTTGATTTAATTTCAGCGGCCAGCGCCTGGACCTCGCGGGCAGCGTCGCCCTCGGGTTCTGATTCAAGA
ACGGTTGTGCCGGCGGCGGCAGTGCCTGGGTAGCTCACGCGCTGCGTGATACGGGACTCAAGAATGGGCA
GCTCGTACCCGGCCAGCGCCTCGGCAACCTCACCGCCGATGCGCGTGCCTTTGATCGCCCGCGACACGAC
AAAGGCCGCTTGTAGCCTTCCATCCGTGACCTCAATGCGCTGCTTAACCAGCTCCACCAGGTCGGCGGTG
GCCCATATGTCGTAAGGGCTTGGCTGCACCGGAATCAGCACGAAGTCGGCTGCCTTGATCGCGGACACAG
CCAAGTCCGCCGCCTGGGGCGCTCCGTCGATCACTACGAAGTCGCGCCGGCCGATGGCCTTCACGTCGCG
GTCAATCGTCGGGCGGTCGATGCCGACAACGGTTAGCGGTTGATCTTCCCGCACGGCCGCCCAATCGCGG
GCACTGCCCTGGGGATCGGAATCGACTAACAGAACATCGGCCCCGGCGAGTTGCAGGGCGCGGGCTAGAT
GGGTTGCGATGGTCGTCTTGCCTGACCCGCCTTTCTGGTTAAGTACAGCGATAACCTTCATGCGTTCCCC
TTGCGTATTTGTTTATTTACTCATCGCATCATATACGCAGCGACCGCATGACGCAAGCTGTTTTACTCAA
ATACACATCACCTTTTTAGACGGCGGCGCTCGGTTTCTTCAGCGGCCAAGCTGGCCGGCCAGGCCGCCAG
CTTGGCATCAGACAAACCGGCCAGGATTTCATGCAGCCGCACGGTTGAGACGTGCGCGGGCGGCTCGAAC
ACGTACCCGGCCGCGATCATCTCCGCCTCGATCTCTTCGGTAATGAAAAACGGTTCGTCCTGGCCGTCCT
GGTGCGGTTTCATGCTTGTTCCTCTTGGCGTTCATTCTCGGCGGCCGCCAGGGCGTCGGCCTCGGTCAAT
GCGTCCTCACGGAAGGCACCGCGCCGCCTGGCCTCGGTGGGCGTCACTTCCTCGCTGCGCTCAAGTGCGC
GGTACAGGGTCGAGCGATGCACGCCAAGCAGTGCAGCCGCCTCTTTCACGGTGCGGCCTTCCTGGTCGAT
CAGCTCGCGGGCGTGCGCGATCTGTGCCGGGGTGAGGGTAGGGCGGGGGCCAAACTTCACGCCTCGGGCC
TTGGCGGCCTCGCGCCCGCTCCGGGTGCGGTCGATGATTAGGGAACGCTCGAACTCGGCAATGCCGGCGA
ACACGGTCAACACCATGCGGCCGGCCGGCGTGGTGGTGTCGGCCCACGGCTCTGCCAGGCTACGCAGGCC
CGCGCCGGCCTCCTGGATGCGCTCGGCAATGTCCAGTAGGTCGCGGGTGCTGCGGGCCAGGCGGTCTAGC
CTGGTCACTGTCACAACGTCGCCAGGGCGTAGGTGGTCAAGCATCCTGGCCAGCTCCGGGCGGTCGCGCC
TGGTGCCGGTGATCTTCTCGGAAAACAGCTTGGTGCAGCCGGCCGCGTGCAGTTCGGCCCGTTGGTTGGT
CAAGTCCTGGTCGTCGGTGCTGACGCGGGCATAGCCCAGCAGGCCAGCGGCGGCGCTCTTGTTCATGGCG
TAATGTCTCCGGTTCTAGTCGCAAGTATTCTACTTTATGCGACTAAAACACGCGACAAGAAAACGCCAGG
AAAAGGGCAGGGCGGCAGCCTGTCGCGTAACTTAGGACTTGTGCGACATGTCGTTTTCAGAAGACGGCTG
CACTGAACGTCAGAAGCCGACTGCACTATAGCAGCGGAGGGGTTGGATCAAAGTACTTTGATCCCGAGGG
GAACCCTGTGGTTGGCATGCACATACAAATGGACGAACGGATAAACCTTTTCACGCCCTTTTAAATATCC
GATTATTCTAATAAACGCTCTTTTCTCTTAGGTTTACCCGCCAATATATCCTGTCAAACACTGATAGTTT
AAACTGAAGGCGGGAAACGACAATCTGATCCAAGCTCAAGCTGCTCTAGCATTCGCCATTCAGGCTGCGC
AACTGTTGGGAAGGGCGATCGGTGCGGGCCTCTTCGCTATTACGCCAGCTGGCGAAAGGGGGATGTGCTG
CAAGGCGATTAAGTTGGGTAACGCCAGGGTTTTCCCAGTCACGACGTTGTAAAACGACGGCCAGTGCCAA
GCTTGCATGCCTGCAGGTCCTGCTGAGCCTCGACATGTTGTCGCAAAATTCGCCCTGGACCCGCCCAACG
ATTTGTCGTCACTGTCAAGGTTTGACCTGCACTTCATTTGGGGCCCACATACACCAAAAAAATGCTGCAT
AATTCTCGGGGCAGCAAGTCGGTTACCCGGCCGCCGTGCTGGACCGGGTTGAATGGTGCCCGTAACTTTC
GGTAGAGCGGACGGCCAATACTCAACTTCAAGGAATCTCACCCATGCGCGCCGGCGGGGAACCGGAGTTC
CCTTCAGTGAGCGTTATTAGTTCGCCGCTCGGTGTGTCGTAGATACTAGCCCCTGGGGCACTTTTGAAAT
TTGAATAAGATTTATGTAATCAGTCTTTTAGGTTTGACCGGTTCTGCCGCTTTTTTTAAAATTGGATTTG
TAATAATAAAACGCAATTGTTTGTTATTGTGGCGCTCTATCATAGATGTCGCTATAAACCTATTCAGCAC
AATATATTGTTTTCATTTTAATATTGTACATATAAGTAGTAGGGTACAATCAGTAAATTGAACGGAGAAT
ATTATTCATAAAAATACGATAGTAACGGGTGATATATTCATTAGAATGAACCGAAACCGGCGGTAAGGAT
CTGAGCTACACATGCTCAGGTTTTTTACAACGTGCACAACAGAATTGAAAGCAAATATCATGCGATCATA
GGCGTCTCGCATATCTCATTAAAGCAGGACTCTAGGGACTAGTCCCGGGTCTTAATTAAGTTTGCAAGCA
GCAGATTACGGGATACCTGTCCGCCTTTCTTAATTAAGTTTGCAAGCAGCAGATTACGCGCAGAAAAAAA
GGATCTCAAGGAGATCCCTTGGATCACAAAAAAAAAGCCCGCTCATTAGGCGGGTTAAATTCCCGGGTAC
TGCAGCCGATTCATTAATGCAGGTTAACCTGGCTTATCGAAATTAATACGACTCACTATAGGGAGACCGG
CAGATCTGATCCCTACTCCAAAAATGTCAAAGATACAGTCTCAGAAGACCAAAGGGCTATTGAGACTTTT
CAACAAAGGGTAATTTCGGGAAACCTCCTCGGATTCCATTGCCCAGCTATCTGTCACTTCATCGAAAGGA
CAGTGGAAAAGGAAGGTGGCTCCTACAAATGCCATCATTGCGATAAAGGAAAGGCTATCATTCAAGATGC
CTCTGCCGACAGTGGTCCCAAAGATGGACCCCCACCCACGAGGAGCATCGTGGGAAAAGAAGACGTTCCA
ACCACGTCTTCAAAGCAAGTGGATTGATGGGACATCTCCACTGACGTAAGGGATGACGCACAATCCACCC
CTACTCCAAAAATGTCAAAGATACTGTCTCAGAAGACCAAAGGGCTAT
Features (pLannotate 1.2.2; 28 found; start..end, strand, type, name):
      1..346     +  promoter       CaMV 35S promoter: strong constitutive promoter from cauliflower mosaic virus
    298..344     +  promoter       minimal CaMV 35S promoter: minimal 35S promoter from cauliflower mosaic virus
    509..685     +  polyA_signal   CaMV poly(A) signal: cauliflower mosaic virus polyadenylation signal
   1247..1265    -  promoter       SP6 promoter: promoter for bacteriophage SP6 RNA polymerase
   1330..1989    -  CDS            CmR: chloramphenicol acetyltransferase; cat; confers resistance to chloramphenicol
   1990..2026    -  promoter       cat promoter (fragment): promoter of the E. coli cat gene encoding chloramphenicol acetyltransferase
   2026..2054    -  promoter       tet promoter: E. coli promoter for tetracycline efflux protein gene
   2116..2284    -  rep_origin     ori (fragment): high-copy-number ColE1/pMB1/pBR322/pUC origin of replication
   2337..2717    +  promoter       MAS promoter: mannopine synthase promoter (Velten et al., 1984)
   2723..3271    +  CDS            bar: PAT_STRHY - Experimental evidence at protein level: Swiss-Prot protein existence level 1. Inactivates phosphinothricin (PPT) by transfer of an acetyl group from acetyl CoA. Can also acetylate demethylphosphinothricin but not PTT or glutamate. This enzyme is an effector of phosphinothricin tripeptide (PTT or bialaphos) resistance. From Streptomyces hygroscopicus. Introduced by genetic manipulation and expressed in glufosinate-tolerant maize by Dekalb Genetics.
   3284..3536    +  terminator     MAS terminator: mannopine synthase terminator
   3622..3646    -  misc_feature   LB T-DNA repeat: left border repeat from nopaline C58 T-DNA
   4071..4865    +  CDS            KanR: aminoglycoside phosphotransferase; aphA-3; confers resistance to kanamycin
   4952..5540    +  rep_origin     ori: high-copy-number ColE1/pMB1/pBR322/pUC origin of replication
   5726..5866    -  misc_feature   bom: basis of mobility region from pBR322
   5968..6007    -  CDS            rop (fragment): Rop protein, which maintains plasmids at low copy number; rop
   6210..6404    -  rep_origin     pVS1 oriV: origin of replication for the Pseudomonas plasmid pVS1 (Heeb et al., 2000)
   6470..7543    -  CDS            pVS1 RepA: replication protein from the Pseudomonas plasmid pVS1 (Heeb et al., 2000)
   7972..8601    -  CDS            pVS1 StaA: stability protein from the Pseudomonas plasmid pVS1 (Heeb et al., 2000)
   9161..9562    -  CDS            Y4CG_SINFN (fragment): Protein inferred from homology: Swiss-Prot protein existence level 3. From Sinorhizobium fredii (strain NBRC 101917 / NGR234).
   9902..9926    -  misc_feature   RB T-DNA repeat: right border repeat from nopaline C58 T-DNA
   9992..10146   -  CDS            lacZα (fragment): LacZα fragment of β-galactosidase; lacZ fragment
  10149..10169   -  misc_feature   MCS (fragment): pUC18/19 multiple cloning site
  10170..10877   -  terminator     OCS terminator: octopine synthase terminator
  10926..10950   -  rep_origin     ori (fragment): high-copy-number ColE1/pMB1/pBR322/pUC origin of replication
  10958..10999   -  rep_origin     ori (fragment): high-copy-number ColE1/pMB1/pBR322/pUC origin of replication
  11104..11122   +  promoter       T7 promoter: promoter for bacteriophage T7 RNA polymerase
  11191..11476   +  promoter       CaMV 35S promoter (fragment): strong constitutive promoter from cauliflower mosaic virus
