[The description below was written by a language model from this plasmid's Addgene catalogue record and pLannotate feature annotations shown in this document.]
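Description:
pFGC5941-PacI-ath-STTM2936 is a binary T-DNA plasmid for plant expression, built on the pFGC5941-PacI backbone and designed to knock down miR2936 function in Arabidopsis thaliana using the short tandem target mimic (STTM) approach. It replicates in E. coli through a high-copy ColE1/pBR322-type origin (with the bom mobilisation region). The pVS1 oriV, RepA and StaA elements support replication and stable maintenance in Agrobacterium, the usual delivery host for vectors of this design. Bacterial selection uses a backbone kanamycin resistance gene together with a chloramphenicol acetyltransferase gene that is carried on the insert itself.

The insert of about 2.8 kb was cloned into a retained PacI site. According to the depositor it comprises a 2x35S promoter, the STTM, a 35S terminator and the CmR marker. This matches the feature table, which shows a full CaMV 35S promoter preceded by a partial 35S copy across the circular junction, a short unannotated interval where the STTM presumably lies, and then the CaMV poly(A) signal. The CmR cassette follows, flanked by fragments of a cloning-vector origin and by T7 and SP6 promoters. An STTM transcript is a non-coding RNA with two cleavage-resistant miRNA binding sites separated by a spacer. It sequesters the target miRNA and triggers its degradation, which relieves repression of that miRNA's targets.

Between the nopaline-type left and right borders, the T-DNA also carries a bar (phosphinothricin acetyltransferase) gene under the mannopine synthase promoter and terminator, allowing Basta selection of transformed plants. An OCS terminator and lacZα/MCS remnants left over from the parental vector are also present. The construct is typically used to generate stable Arabidopsis lines for loss-of-function studies of miR2936.
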