Addgene plasmid #84111: pFGC5941-PacI-ath-STTM2936
Purpose: target miRNA2936 for destruction in Arabidopsis thaliana
Depositing lab: Guiliang Tang. Depositing organization: Michigan Technological University. Publication: Construction of short tandem target mimic (STTM) to block the functions of plant and animal microRNAs. Tang G, Yan J, Gu Y, Qiao M, Fan R, Mao Y, Tang X. Methods. 2012 Oct;58(2):118-25. doi: 10.1016/j.ymeth.2012.10.006. Epub 2012 Oct 23. PubMed 23098881.
Backbone
  Vector backbone: pFGC5941-PacI
  Backbone manufacturer: Guiliang Tang (Addgene plasmid # 44182)
  Backbone size w/o insert (bp): 8608
  Vector type: Plant Expression
  Selectable markers: Basta
Growth in bacteria
  Bacterial resistance: Chloramphenicol and Kanamycin, 25 & 50 μg/mL
  Growth temperature: 37°C
  Growth strain: DH5alpha
  Copy number: High Copy
Gene/Insert
  Gene/Insert name: STTM2936
  Species: A. thaliana (mustard weed)
  Insert size (bp): 2846
  Promoter: 2x35S
  Cloning method: Restriction Enzyme; 5′ cloning site PacI (not destroyed); 3′ cloning site PacI (not destroyed)
  Sequencing primers: 5′ CACTATCCTTCGCAAGACCCTTCC; 3′ CAACACATGAGCGAAACCCTATAA
Terms and licenses: Academic/Nonprofit Terms; Industry Terms: Not Available to Industry
Depositor comments: The insert within this plasmid contains a 2x35S promoter, STTM, T35S and CmR.
How to cite: pFGC5941-PacI-ath-STTM2936 was a gift from Guiliang Tang (Addgene plasmid # 84111 ; http://n2t.net/addgene:84111 ; RRID:Addgene_84111)
