>Addgene plasmid #84111 | pFGC5941-PacI-ath-STTM2936 | depositor partial sequence | sequence record 160667 | STTM
CGTCTGTGTTCTCTACTCTCTCAAGGTTGTTGTTGTTATGGTCTAATTTAAATATGGTCTAAAGAAGAAG
AATCGTCTGTGTTCTCTACTCTCTCAAG
